>Addgene plasmid #234932 | pVSr-GhOMT1 | addgene full sequence | sequence record 485471 | Addgene NGS Result
TTTTTATCCCCGGAAGCCTGTGGATAGAGGGTAGTTATCCACGTGAAACCGCTAATGCCCCGCAAAGCCT
TGATTCACGGGGCTTTCCGGCCCGCTCCAAAAACTATCCACGTGAAATCGCTAATCAGGGTACGTGAAAT
CGCTAATCGGAGTACGTGAAATCGCTAATAAGGTCACGTGAAATCGCTAATCAAAAAGGCACGTGAGAAC
GCTAATAGCCCTTTCAGATCAACAGCTTGCAAACACCCCTCGCTCCGGCAAGTAGTTACAGCAAGTAGTA
TGTTCAATTAGCTTTTCAATTATGAATATATATATCAATTATTGGTCGCCCTTGGCTTGTGGACAATGCG
CTACGCGCACCGGCTCCGCCCGTGGACAACCGCAAGCGGTTGCCCACCGTCGAGCGCCTTTGCCCACAAC
CCGGCGGCCGGCCGCAACAGATCGTTTTATAAATTTTTTTTTTTGAAAAAGAAAAAGCCCGAAAGGCGGC
AACCTCTCGGGCTTCTGGATTTCCGATCCCCGGAATTAGATCTTGGCAGGATATATTGTGGTGTAACGTT
ATCGTACCCCTACTCCAAAAATGTCAAAGATACAGTCTCAGAAGACCAAAGGGCTATTGAGACTTTTCAA
CAAAGGGTAATTTCGGGAAACCTCCTCGGATTCCATTGCCCAGCTATCTGTCACTTCATCGAAAGGACAG
TAGAAAAGGAAGGTGGCTCCTACAAATGCCATCATTGCGATAAAGGAAAGGCTATCATTCAAGATGCCTC
TGCCGACAGTGGTCCCAAAGATGGACCCCCACCCACGAGGAGCATCGTGGAAAAAGAAGACGTTCCAACC
ACGTCTTCAAAGCAAGTGGATTGATGTGACATCTCCACTGACGTAAGGGATGACGCACAATCCCACTATC
CTTCGCAAGACCCTTCCTCTATATAAGGAAGTTCATTTCATTTGGAGAGGACAGCCCAAGCTCTAGCCAC
CATGACTTCGAAAGTTTATGATCCAGAACAAAGGAAACGGATGATAACTGGTCCGCAGTGGTGGGCCAGA
TGTAAACAAATGAATGTTCTTGATTCATTTATTAATTATTATGATTCAGAAAAACATGCAGAAAATGCTG
TTATTTTTTTACATGGTAACGCGGCCTCTTCTTATTTATGGCGACATGTTGTGCCACATATTGAGCCAGT
AGCGCGGTGTATTATACCAGACCTTATTGGTATGGGCAAATCAGGCAAATCTGGTAATGGTTCTTATAGG
TTACTTGATCATTACAAATATCTTACTGCATGGTTTGAACTTCTTAATTTACCAAAGAAGATCATTTTTG
TCGGCCATGATTGGGGTGCTTGTTTGGCATTTCATTATAGCTATGAGCATCAAGATAAGATCAAAGCAAT
AGTTCACGCTGAAAGTGTAGTAGATGTGATTGAATCATGGGATGAATGGCCTGATATTGAAGAAGATATT
GCGTTGATCAAATCTGAAGAAGGAGAAAAAATGGTTTTGGAGAATAACTTCTTCGTGGAAACCATGTTGC
CATCAAAAATCATGAGAAAGTTAGAACCAGAAGAATTTGCAGCATATCTTGAACCATTCAAAGAGAAAGG
TGAAGTTCGTCGTCCAACATTATCATGGCCTCGTGAAATCCCGTTAGTAAAAGGTGGTAAACCTGACGTT
GTACAAATTGTTAGGAATTATAATGCTTATCTACGTGCAAGTGATGATTTACCAAAAATGTTTATTGAAT
CGGACCCAGGATTCTTTTCCAATGCTATTGTTGAAGGTGCCAAGAAGTTTCCTAATACTGAATTTGTCAA
AGTAAAAGGTCTTCATTTTTCGCAAGAAGATGCACCTGATGAAATGGGAAAATATATCAAATCGTTCGTT
GAGCGAGTTCTCAAAAATGAACAATAATTCTAGGGTACGCTGAAATCACCAGTCTCTCTCTACAAATCTA
TCTCTCTCTATTTTCTCCATAAATAATGTGTGAGTAGTTTCCCGATAAGGGAAATTAGGGTTCTTATAGG
GTTTCGCTCATGTGTTGAGCATATAAGAAACCCTTAGTATGTATTTGTATTTGTAAAATACTTCTATCAA
TAAAATTTCTAATTCCTAAAACCAAAATCCAGTACTAAAATCCAGATCGATAACATTAACGCTTACAATT
TCCATTCGCCATTCAGGCTGCGCAACTGTTGGGAAGGGCGATCGGTGCGGGCCTCTTCGCTATTACGCCA
GCTGGCGAAAGGGGGATGTGCTGCAAGGCGATTAAGTTGGGTAACGCCAGGGTTTTCCCAGTCACGACGT
TGTAAAACGACGGCCAGTGAGCGCGCGTAATACGACTCACTATAGGGCGAATTGGGTACCGGGCCCCCCC
TCGAGGTCGACGGTATCGATAAGCTTATTCGGGTCAAGGCGGAAGCCAGCGCGCCACCCCACGTCAGCAA
ATACGGAGGCGCGGGGTTGACGGCGTCACCCGGTCCTAACGGCGACCAACAAACCAGCCAGAAGAAATTA
CAGTAAAAAAAAAGTAAATTGCACTTTGATCCACCTTTTATTACCTAAGTCTCAATTTGGATCACCCTTA
AACCTATCTTTTCAATTTGGGCCGGGTTGTGGTTTGGACTACCATGAACAACTTTTCGTCATGTCTAACT
TCCCTTTCAGCAAACATATGAACCATATATAGAGGAGATCGGCCGTATACTAGAGCTGATGTGTTTAAGG
TCGTTGATTGCACGAGAAAAAAAAATCCAAATCGCAACAATAGCAAATTTATCTGGTTCAAAGTGAAAAG
ATATGTTTAAAGGTAGTCCAAAGTAAAACTTATAGATAATAAAATGTGGTCCAAAGCGTAATTCACTCAA
AAAAAATCAACGAGACGTGTACCAAACGGAGACAAACGGCATCTTCTCGAAATTTCCCAACCGCTCGCTC
GCCCGCCTCGTCTTCCCGGAAACCGCGGTGGTTTCAGCGTGGCGGATTCTCCAAGCAGACGGAGACGTCA
CGGCACGGGACTCCTCCCACCACCCAACCGCCATAAATACCAGCCCCCTCATCTCCTCTCCTCGCATCAG
CTCCACCCCCGAAAAATTTCTCCCCAATCTCGCGAGGCTCTCGTCGTCGAATCGAATCCTCTCGCGTCCT
CAAGGTACGCTGCTTCTCCTCTCCTCGCTTCGTTTCGATTCGATTTCGGACGGGTGAGGTTGTTTTGTTG
CTAGATCCGATTGGTGGTTAGGGTTGTCGATGTGATTATCGTGAGATGTTTAGGGGTTGTAGATCTGATG
GTTGTGATTTGGGCACGGTTGGTTCGATAGGTGGAATCGTGGTTAGGTTTTGGGATTGGATGTTGGTTCT
GATGATTGGGGGGAATTTTTACGGTTAGATGAATTGTTGGATGATTCGATTGGGGAAATCGGTGTAGATC
TGTTGGGGAATTGTGGAACTAGTCATGCCTGAGTGATTGGTGCGATTTGTAGCGTGTTCCATCTTGTAGG
CCTTGTTGCGAGCATGTTCAGATCTACTGTTCCGCTCTTGATTGAGTTATTGGTGCCATGGGTTGGTGCA
AACACAGGCTTTAATATGTTATATCTGTTTTGTGTTTGATGTAGATCTGTAGGGTAGTTCTTCTTAGACA
TGGTTCAATTATGTAGCTTGTGCGTTTCGATTTGATTTCATATGTTCACAGATTAGATAATGATGAACTC
TTTTAATTAATTGTCAATGGTAAATAGGAAGTCTTGTCGCTATATCTGTCATAATGATCTCATGTTACTA
TCTGCCAGTAATTTATGCTAAGAACTATATTAGAATATCATGTTACAATCTGTAGTAATATCATGTTACA
ATCTGTAGTTCATCTATATAATCTATTGTGGTAATTTCTTTTTACTATCTGTGTGAAGATTATTGCCACT
AGTTCATTCTACTTATTTCTGAAGTTCAGGATACGTGTGCTGTTACTACCTATCTGAATACATGTGTGAT
GTGCCTGTTACTATCTTTTTGAATACATGTATGTTCTGTTGGAATATGTTTGCTGTTTGATCCGTTGTTG
TGTCCTTAATCTTGTGCTAGTTCTTACCCTATCTGTTTGGTGATTATTTCTTGCAGATAGTTATCGGATC
CATCCGGGGGGCAATGAGATCCGAGACCATGCAGATAAGGTCTCAAAATTTTGGTAAAGCGAAACAACCA
GAAACAGGCGCTGAGAAAGAAACCATGTCTCAAGAAGATCAAGAGGAAGAAGTTGGGAAACTGGCCGTCC
GCCTAGCCAACGCCGTGGTACTTCCAATGGTCTTGAAATCAGCCTTGGAGCTGAACATAATTGACACAAT
CTTAGCCGCTGGTGACGGCGCGTTTCTGTCACCTTCCCAGATTGCGAGTGCCCTTCCTTCAAAGAATCCT
GACGCACCAGTGCTACTAGATCGAATGCTACGCCTGTTGGCCAGCCATTCCATTCTCAAATGCGCAGTAA
AAGCAAAGGAAAAAGAAGAAATTGAAAGACTGTACGGTGCAGGCCCACTATGCAAGTTCCTTGTTAAGAA
TCAAGATGGAGGGTCGATTGCACCTCTCCTTTTGTTGCACCATGACCAAGTCTTCATGCAAAGCTGGTAC
CATTTAAATGATGCTATACTAGAAGGAGGGGTTCCTTTTAGTAAGGCATACGGGATGACAGCATTTGAAT
ATCCAGGAACTGATCAACGATTCAATAGAGTATTTAACCAGGCAATGTCAAATCATACTGCTTTGATAAT
GAGGAAGATTGTTGATGTTTACAAAGGGTTTGATGGGTTGAAAGTGTTGGTTGATGTGGGTGGTGGGATT
GGGGTTGCTCTCAGTTTTATTACTTCAAAGTATCCTCAAATCAAGGGCATCAACTTTGATCTGCCTCATG
TTTTGGCTGATGCACCCACTTATTCAGGTCTCATGGTGAGCAAGGGCGAGGAGATGGAAGACGCCAAAAA
CATAAAGAAAGGCCCGGCGCCATTCTATCCGCTGGAAGATGGAACCGCTGGAGAGCAACTGCATAAGGCT
ATGAAGAGATACGCCCTGGTTCCTGGAACAATTGCTTTTACAGATGCACATATCGAGGTGGACATCACTT
ACGCTGAGTACTTCGAAATGTCCGTTCGGTTGGCAGAAGCTATGAAACGATATGGGCTGAATACAAATCA
CAGAATCGTCGTATGCAGTGAAAACTCTCTTCAATTCTTTATGCCGGTGTTGGGCGCGTTATTTATCGGA
GTTGCAGTTGCGCCCGCGAACGACATTTATAATGAACGTGAATTGCTCAACAGTATGGGCATTTCGCAGC
CTACCGTGGTGTTCGTTTCCAAAAAGGGGTTGCAAAAAATTTTGAACGTGCAAAAAAAGCTCCCAATCAT
CCAAAAAATTATTATCATGGATTCTAAAACGGATTACCAGGGATTTCAGTCGATGTACACGTTCGTCACA
TCTCATCTACCTCCCGGTTTTAATGAATACGATTTTGTGCCAGAGTCCTTCGATAGGGACAAGACAATTG
CACTGATCATGAACTCCTCTGGATCTACTGGTCTGCCTAAAGGTGTCGCTCTGCCTCATAGAACTGCCTG
CGTGAGATTCTCGCATGCCAGAGATCCTATTTTTGGCAATCAAATCATTCCGGATACTGCGATTTTAAGT
GTTGTTCCATTCCATCACGGTTTTGGAATGTTTACTACACTCGGATATTTGATATGTGGATTTCGAGTCG
TCTTAATGTATAGATTTGAAGAAGAGCTGTTTCTGAGGAGCCTTCAGGATTACAAGATTCAAAGTGCGCT
GCTGGTGCCAACCCTATTCTCCTTCTTCGCCAAAAGCACTCTGATTGACAAATACGATTTATCTAATTTA
CACGAAATTGCTTCTGGTGGCGCTCCCCTCTCTAAGGAAGTCGGGGAAGCGGTTGCCAAGAGGTTCCATC
TGCCAGGTATCAGGCAAGGATATGGGCTCACTGAGACTACATCAGCTATTCTGATTACACCCGAGGGGGA
TGATAAACCGGGCGCGGTCGGTAAAGTTGTTCCATTTTTTGAAGCGAAGGTTGTGGATCTGGATACCGGG
AAAACGCTGGGCGTTAATCAAAGAGGCGAACTGTGTGTGAGAGGTCCTATGATTATGTCCGGTTATGTAA
ACAATCCGGAAGCGACCAACGCCTTGATTGACAAGGATGGATGGCTACATTCTGGAGACATAGCTTACTG
GGACGAAGACGAACACTTCTTCATCGTTGACCGCCTGAAGTCTCTGATTAAGTACAAAGGCTATCAGGTG
GCTCCCGCTGAATTGGAATCCATCTTGCTCCAACACCCCAACATCTTCGACGCAGGTGTCGCAGGTCTTC
CCGACGATGACGCCGGTGAACTTCCCGCCGCCGTTGTTGTTTTGGAGCACGGAAAGACGATGACGGAAAA
AGAGATCGTGGATTACGTCGCCAGTCAAGTAACAACCGCGAAAAAGTTGCGCGGAGGAGTTGTGTTTGTG
GACGAAGTACCGAAAGGTCTTACCGGAAAACTCGACGCAAGAAAAATCAGAGAGATCCTCATAAAGGCCA
AGAAGGGCGGAAAGATCGCCGTGTAATTCTAGAGAATTCGGTACGCTGAAATCACCAGTCTCTCTCTACA
AATCTATCTCTCTCTATTTTCTCCATAAATAATGTGTGAGTAGTTTCCCGATAAGGGAAATTAGGGTTCT
TATAGGGTTTCGCTCATGTGTTGAGCATATAAGAAACCCTTAGTATGTATTTGTATTTGTAAAATACTTC
TATCAATAAAATTTCTAATTCCTAAAACCAAAATCCAGTACTAAAATCCAGATCCACTAGCCTTGACAGG
ATATATTGGCGGGTAAACTAAGTCGCTGTATGTGTTTGTTTGAGATCTCATGTGAGCAAAAGGCCAGCAA
AAGGCCAGGAACCGTAAAAAGGCCGCGTTGCTGGCGTTTTTCCATAGGCTCCGCCCCCCTGACGAGCATC
ACAAAAATCGACGCTCAAGTCAGAGGTGGCGAAACCCGACAGGACTATAAAGATACCAGGCGTTTCCCCC
TGGAAGCTCCCTCGTGCGCTCTCCTGTTCCGACCCTGCCGCTTACCGGATACCTGTCCGCCTTTCTCCCT
TCGGGAAGCGTGGCGCTTTCTCATAGCTCACGCTGTAGGTATCTCAGTTCGGTGTAGGTCGTTCGCTCCA
AGCTGGGCTGTGTGCACGAACCCCCCGTTCAGCCCGACCGCTGCGCCTTATCCGGTAACTATCGTCTTGA
GTCCAACCCGGTAAGACACGACTTATCGCCACTGGCAGCAGCCACTGGTAACAGGATTAGCAGAGCGAGG
TATGTAGGCGGTGCTACAGAGTTCTTGAAGTGGTGGCCTAACTACGGCTACACTAGAAGAACAGTATTTG
GTATCTGCGCTCTGCTGAAGCCAGTTACCTTCGGAAGAAGAGTTGGTAGCTCTTGATCCGGCAAACAAAC
CACCGCTGGTAGCGGTGGTTTTTTTGTTTGCAAGCAGCAGATTACGCGCAGAAAAAAAGGATCTCAAGAA
GATCCTTTGATCTTTTCTACGGGGTCTGACGCTCAGTGGAACGAAAACTCACGTTAAGGGATTTTGGTCA
TGAGATTATCAAAAAGGATCTTCACCTAGATCCTTTTAAATTAAAAATGAAGTTTTAAATCAATCTAAAG
TATATATGTGTAACATTGGTCTAGTGATTAGAAAAACTCATCGAGCATCAAATGAAACTGCAATTTATTC
ATATCAGGATTATCAATACCATATTTTTGAAAAAGCCGTTTCTGTAATGAAGGAGAAAACTCACCGAGGC
AGTTCCATAGGATGGCAAGATCCTGGTATCGGTCTGCGATTCCGACTCGTCCAACATCAATACAACCTAT
TAATTTCCCCTCGTCAAAAATAAGGTTATCAAGTGAGAAATCACCATGAGTGACGACTGAATCCGGTGAG
AATGGCAAAAGTTTATGCATTTCTTTCCAGACTTGTTCAACAGGCCAGCCATTACGCTCGTCATCAAAAT
CACTCGCATCAACCAAACCGTTATTCATTCGTGATTGCGCCTGAGCGAGACGAAATACGCGATCGCTGTT
AAAAGGACAATTACAAACAGGAATCGAATGCAACCGGCGCAGGAACACTGCCAGCGCATCAACAATATTT
TCACCTGAATCAGGATATTCTTCTAATACCTGGAATGCTGTTTTCCCTGGGATCGCAGTGGTGAGTAACC
ATGCATCATCAGGAGTACGGATAAAATGCTTGATGGTCGGAAGAGGCATAAATTCCGTCAGCCAGTTTAG
TCTGACCATCTCATCTGTAACATCATTGGCAACGCTACCTTTGCCATGTTTCAGAAACAACTCTGGCGCA
TCGGGCTTCCCATACAATCGGTAGATTGTCGCACCTGATTGCCCGACATTATCGCGAGCCCATTTATACC
CATATAAATCAGCATCCATGTTGGAATTTAATCGCGGCCTTGAGCAAGACGTTTCCCGTTGAATATGGCT
CATAACACCCCTTGTATTACTGTTTATGTAAGCAGACAGTTTTATTGTTCATGATGATATATTTTTATCT
TGTGCAATGTAACATCAGAGATTTTGAGACACAACGTGGCTTTGTTGAATAAATCGAACTTTTGCTGAGT
TGAAGGATCAGATCACGCATCTTCCCGACAACGCAGACCGTTCCGTGGCAAAGCAAAAGTTCAAAATCAC
CAACTGGTCCACCTACAACAAAGCTCTCATCAACCGTGGCTCCCTCACTTTCTGGCTGGATGATGGGGCG
ATTCAGGCGATCCCCATCCAACAGCCCGCCGTCGAGCGGGCT
Features (pLannotate 1.2.2; 18 found; start..end, strand, type, name):
    534..556     +  misc_feature   LB T-DNA repeat: left border repeat from nopaline C58 T-DNA (truncated)
    618..963     +  promoter       CaMV 35S promoter: strong constitutive promoter from cauliflower mosaic virus
    915..961     +  promoter       minimal CaMV 35S promoter: minimal 35S promoter from cauliflower mosaic virus
    982..1917    +  CDS            Rluc: luciferase from the anthozoan coelenterate Renilla reniformis (sea pansy)
   1972..2148    +  polyA_signal   CaMV poly(A) signal: cauliflower mosaic virus polyadenylation signal
   2175..2330    -  CDS            lacZα (fragment): LacZα fragment of β-galactosidase; lacZ fragment
   2338..2356    +  promoter       T7 promoter: promoter for bacteriophage T7 RNA polymerase
   2365..2406    -  misc_feature   MCS (fragment): pBluescript multiple cloning site
   2407..4116    +  promoter       Ubi promoter: RUBQ2; promoter for the rice (Oryza sativa) polyubiquitin gene RUBQ2
   4204..4929    +  CDS            OMT1 (fragment): COMT1_POPTM - Experimental evidence at protein level: Swiss-Prot protein existence level 1. Catalyzes the conversion of caffeic acid to ferulic acid and of 5-hydroxyferulic acid to sinapic acid. The resulting products may subsequently be converted to the corresponding alcohols that are incorporated into lignins. From Populus tremuloides (Quaking aspen).
   4932..4954    +  CDS            PhoCl (fragment): photocleavable protein that separates into two fragments upon exposure to violet light (Zhang et al., 2017)
   4954..6606    +  CDS            luciferase: firefly luciferase; luc+; enhanced luc+ version of the luciferase gene
   6668..6844    +  polyA_signal   CaMV poly(A) signal: cauliflower mosaic virus polyadenylation signal
   6854..6878    +  misc_feature   RB T-DNA repeat: right border repeat from nopaline C58 T-DNA
   6969..7557    -  rep_origin     ori: high-copy-number ColE1/pMB1/pBR322/pUC origin of replication
   7728..8543    -  CDS            KanR: aminoglycoside phosphotransferase; aph(3')-Ia; confers resistance to kanamycin in bacteria or G418 (Geneticin®) in eukaryotes
   8728..8829    +  CDS            TRA2_ECOLX (fragment): Protein predicted: Swiss-Prot protein existence level 4. Required for transposition of transposon Tn903. From Escherichia coli.
   8834..407     +  rep_origin     pSa ori (across the origin): origin of replication from bacterial plasmid pSa
