[The description below was written by a language model from this plasmid's Addgene catalogue record and pLannotate feature annotations shown in this document.]
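Description:
pVSr-GhOMT1 is a plant expression reporter plasmid built on the pGreenII0800-LUC binary backbone and designed to measure how effectively virus-induced gene silencing (VIGS) knocks down the cotton (Gossypium hirsutum) gene GhOMT1. It is propagated in E. coli under kanamycin selection (KanR, aph(3')-Ia) using a high-copy ColE1/pUC-type origin. It also carries the pSa origin characteristic of pGreen vectors, which supports replication in Agrobacterium when the pSa replicase is supplied in trans by a helper plasmid. The left and right T-DNA border repeats from the nopaline C58 Ti plasmid flank the payload, so both reporter cassettes can be delivered into plant cells by Agrobacterium.

Two luciferase units lie between the borders. The first is a CaMV 35S promoter driving Renilla luciferase with a CaMV poly(A) signal, which serves as the internal normalisation control. The second uses a promoter annotated as the rice polyubiquitin RUBQ2 promoter. It is followed by a roughly 0.7 kb partial GhOMT1 coding fragment, which the annotation software matched to a homologous poplar caffeic acid O-methyltransferase. This fragment sits immediately upstream of firefly luciferase (luc+) and a second CaMV poly(A) signal. The layout suggests a shared transcript, and probably a translational fusion, although the record does not confirm the reading frame. The short "PhoCl" hit at the junction is most likely a linker-sequence match rather than a functional photocleavable domain. Because the firefly transcript carries the GhOMT1 target sequence, silencing directed against GhOMT1 should lower firefly signal relative to Renilla, giving a ratiometric readout of VIGS efficiency. Remnants of lacZα, a T7 promoter and a pBluescript polylinker are backbone carry-overs.
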