Addgene plasmid #234932: pVSr-GhOMT1
Purpose: This virus-induced gene silencing (VIGS) reporter vector is used to evaluate the silencing of GhOMT1 gene
Depositing lab: Guoli Song. Depositing organization: Institute of Cotton Research (ICR), CAAS. Publication: An all-in-one plant virus-based vector toolkit for streamlined gene silencing, overexpression, and genome editing. Hao Y, Yuan Z, Li Y, Zuo D, Cheng H, Wang Q, Zhang Y, Lv L, Liu J, Song G. Plant Commun. 2025 May 19:101379. doi: 10.1016/j.xplc.2025.101379. PubMed 40394900.
Backbone
  Vector backbone: pGreenII0800-LUC
  Backbone manufacturer: Hellens et al. Plant Methods 2005, 1:13 doi:10.1186/1746-4811-1-13
  Vector type: Plant Expression
Growth in bacteria
  Bacterial resistance: Kanamycin, 50 μg/mL
  Growth temperature: 37°C
  Growth strain: DH5alpha
  Copy number: Unknown
Gene/Insert
  Gene/Insert name: Partial coding region sequence of GhOMT1
  Species: G. hirsutum (cotton)
  Cloning method: Other
Terms and licenses: Academic/Nonprofit Terms; Industry Terms: Not Available to Industry
How to cite: pVSr-GhOMT1 was a gift from Guoli Song (Addgene plasmid # 234932 ; http://n2t.net/addgene:234932 ; RRID:Addgene_234932)
